>Addgene plasmid #143787 | TFORF1316 | addgene full sequence | sequence record 396239 | Addgene NGS Result
TTAATGTAGTCTTATGCAATACTCTTGTAGTCTTGCAACATGGTAACGATGAGTTAGCAACATGCCTTAC
AAGGAGAGAAAAAGCACCGTGCATGCCGATTGGTGGAAGTAAGGTGGTACGATCGTGCCTTATTAGGAAG
GCAACAGACGGGTCTGACATGGATTGGACGAACCACTGAATTGCCGCATTGCAGAGATATTGTATTTAAG
TGCCTAGCTCGATACATAAACGGGTCTCTCTGGTTAGACCAGATCTGAGCCTGGGAGCTCTCTGGCTAAC
TAGGGAACCCACTGCTTAAGCCTCAATAAAGCTTGCCTTGAGTGCTTCAAGTAGTGTGTGCCCGTCTGTT
GTGTGACTCTGGTAACTAGAGATCCCTCAGACCCTTTTAGTCAGTGTGGAAAATCTCTAGCAGTGGCGCC
CGAACAGGGACTTGAAAGCGAAAGGGAAACCAGAGGAGCTCTCTCGACGCAGGACTCGGCTTGCTGAAGC
GCGCACGGCAAGAGGCGAGGGGCGGCGACTGGTGAGTACGCCAAAAATTTTGACTAGCGGAGGCTAGAAG
GAGAGAGATGGGTGCGAGAGCGTCAGTATTAAGCGGGGGAGAATTAGATCGCGATGGGAAAAAATTCGGT
TAAGGCCAGGGGGAAAGAAAAAATATAAATTAAAACATATAGTATGGGCAAGCAGGGAGCTAGAACGATT
CGCAGTTAATCCTGGCCTGTTAGAAACATCAGAAGGCTGTAGACAAATACTGGGACAGCTACAACCATCC
CTTCAGACAGGATCAGAAGAACTTAGATCATTATATAATACAGTAGCAACCCTCTATTGTGTGCATCAAA
GGATAGAGATAAAAGACACCAAGGAAGCTTTAGACAAGATAGAGGAAGAGCAAAACAAAAGTAAGACCAC
CGCACAGCAAGCGGCCGCTGATCTTCAGACCTGGAGGAGGAGATATGAGGGACAATTGGAGAAGTGAATT
ATATAAATATAAAGTAGTAAAAATTGAACCATTAGGAGTAGCACCCACCAAGGCAAAGAGAAGAGTGGTG
CAGAGAGAAAAAAGAGCAGTGGGAATAGGAGCTTTGTTCCTTGGGTTCTTGGGAGCAGCAGGAAGCACTA
TGGGCGCAGCGTCAATGACGCTGACGGTACAGGCCAGACAATTATTGTCTGGTATAGTGCAGCAGCAGAA
CAATTTGCTGAGGGCTATTGAGGCGCAACAGCATCTGTTGCAACTCACAGTCTGGGGCATCAAGCAGCTC
CAGGCAAGAATCCTGGCTGTGGAAAGATACCTAAAGGATCAACAGCTCCTGGGGATTTGGGGTTGCTCTG
GAAAACTCATTTGCACCACTGCTGTGCCTTGGAATGCTAGTTGGAGTAATAAATCTCTGGAACAGATTTG
GAATCACACGACCTGGATGGAGTGGGACAGAGAAATTAACAATTACACAAGCTTAATACACTCCTTAATT
GAAGAATCGCAAAACCAGCAAGAAAAGAATGAACAAGAATTATTGGAATTAGATAAATGGGCAAGTTTGT
GGAATTGGTTTAACATAACAAATTGGCTGTGGTATATAAAATTATTCATAATGATAGTAGGAGGCTTGGT
AGGTTTAAGAATAGTTTTTGCTGTACTTTCTATAGTGAATAGAGTTAGGCAGGGATATTCACCATTATCG
TTTCAGACCCACCTCCCAACCCCGAGGGGACCCATGCATTGCATCTCAATTAGTCAGCAACCAGGTGTGG
AAAGTCCCCAGGCTCCCCAGCAGGCAGAAGTATGCAAAGCATGCGTCTCAATTAGTCAGCAACCATAGTC
CCGCCCCTAACTCCGCCCATCCCGCCCCTAACTCCGCCCAGTTCCGCCCATTCTCCGCCCCATGGCTGAC
TAATTTTTTTTATTTATGCAGAGGCCGAGGCCGCCTCGGCCTCTGAGCTATTCCAGAAGTAGTGAGGAGG
CTTTTTTGGAGGCCTAGGCTTTTGCAAAAAGCTTTCTAGAGGTACCACCGGAGCTTACCATGACCGAGTA
CAAGCCCACGGTGCGCCTCGCCACCCGCGACGACGTCCCCAGGGCCGTACGCACCCTCGCCGCCGCGTTC
GCCGACTACCCCGCCACGCGCCACACCGTCGATCCGGACCGCCACATCGAGCGGGTCACCGAGCTGCAAG
AACTCTTCCTCACGCGCGTCGGGCTCGACATCGGCAAGGTGTGGGTCGCGGACGACGGCGCCGCCGTGGC
GGTCTGGACCACGCCGGAGAGCGTCGAAGCGGGGGCGGTGTTCGCCGAGATCGGCCCGCGCATGGCCGAG
TTGAGCGGTTCCCGGCTGGCCGCGCAGCAACAGATGGAAGGCCTCCTGGCGCCGCACCGGCCCAAGGAGC
CCGCGTGGTTCCTGGCCACCGTCGGCGTCTCGCCCGACCACCAGGGCAAGGGTCTGGGCAGCGCCGTCGT
GCTCCCCGGAGTGGAGGCGGCCGAGCGCGCCGGGGTGCCCGCCTTCCTGGAGACCTCCGCGCCCCGCAAC
CTCCCCTTCTACGAGCGGCTCGGCTTCACCGTCACCGCCGACGTCGAGGTGCCCGAAGGACCGCGCACCT
GGTGCATGACCCGCAAGCCCGGTGCCAGTTAACGAATTCTAGATCTTGAGACAAATGGCAGTATTCATCC
ACAATTTTAAAAGAAAAGGGGGGATTGGGGGGTACAGTGCAGGGGAAAGAATAGTAGACATAATAGCAAC
AGACATACAAACTAAAGAATTACAAAAACAAATTACAAAAATTCAAAATTTTCGGGTTTATTACAGGGAC
AGCAGAGATCCACTTTGGCGCCGGCTCGAGGCCTGCAGGTGCAAAGATGGATAAAGTTTTAAACAGAGAG
GAATCTTTGCAGCTAATGGACCTTCTAGGTCTTGAAAGGAGTGGGAATTGGCTCCGGTGCCCGTCAGTGG
GCAGAGCGCACATCGCCCACAGTCCCCGAGAAGTTGGGGGGAGGGGTCGGCAATTGAACCGGTGCCTAGA
GAAGGTGGCGCGGGGTAAACTGGGAAAGTGATGTCGTGTACTGGCTCCGCCTTTTTCCCGAGGGTGGGGG
AGAACCGTATATAAGTGCAGTAGTCGCCGTGAACGTTCTTTTTCGCAACGGGTTTGCCGCCAGAACACAG
GTAAGTGCCGTGTGTGGTTCCCGCGGGCCTGGCCTCTTTACGGGTTATGGCCCTTGCGTGCCTTGAATTA
CTTCCACCTGGCTGCAGTACGTGATTCTTGATCCCGAGCTTCGGGTTGGAAGTGGGTGGGAGAGTTCGAG
GCCTTGCGCTTAAGGAGCCCCTTCGCCTCGTGCTTGAGTTGAGGCCTGGCCTGGGCGCTGGGGCCGCCGC
GTGCGAATCTGGTGGCACCTTCGCGCCTGTCTCGCTGCTTTCGATAAGTCTCTAGCCATTTAAAATTTTT
GATGACCTGCTGCGACGCTTTTTTTCTGGCAAGATAGTCTTGTAAATGCGGGCCAAGATCTGCACACTGG
TATTTCGGTTTTTGGGGCCGCGGGCGGCGACGGGGCCCGTGCGTCCCAGCGCACATGTTCGGCGAGGCGG
GGCCTGCGAGCGCGGCCACCGAGAATCGGACGGGGGTAGTCTCAAGCTGGCCGGCCTGCTCTGGTGCCTG
GCCTCGCGCCGCCGTGTATCGCCCCGCCCTGGGCGGCAAGGCTGGCCCGGTCGGCACCAGTTGCGTGAGC
GGAAAGATGGCCGCTTCCCGGCCCTGCTGCAGGGAGCTCAAAATGGAGGACGCGGCGCTCGGGAGAGCGG
GCGGGTGAGTCACCCACACAAAGGAAAAGGGCCTTTCCGTCCTCAGCCGTCGCTTCATGTGACTCCACGG
AGTACCGGGCGCCGTCCAGGCACCTCGATTAGTTCTCGAGCTTTTGGAGTACGTCGTCTTTAGGTTGGGG
GGAGGGGTTTTATGCGATGGAGTTTCCCCACACTGAGTGGGTGGAGACTGAAGTTAGGCCAGCTTGGCAC
TTGATGTAATTCTCCTTGGAATTTGCCCTTTTTGAGTTTGGATCTTGGTTCATTCTCAAGCCTCAGACAG
TGGTTCAAAGTTTTTTTCTTCCATTTCAGGTGTCGTGAGGCTAGCACCGCCACCATGAAGTTATATGTAT
TTCTGGTTAACACTGGAACTACTCTAACATTTGACACTGAACTTACAGTGCAAACTGTGGCAGACCTTAA
GCATGCCATTCAAAGCAAATACAAGATTGCTATTCAACACCAGGTGCTGGTGGTCAATGGAGGAGAATGC
ATGGCTGCAGATCGAAGAGTGTGTACCTACAGTGCTGGGACGGATACAAATCCAATTTTTCTTTTTAACA
AAGAAATGATCTTATGTGATCGTCCACCTGCTATTCCTAAAACTACCTTTTCGACAGAAAATGACATGGA
AATAAAAGTTGAAGAATCTCTTATGATGCCTGCAGTTTTTCATACTGTTGCTTCAAGGACACAGCTTGCA
TTGGAAATGTATGAAGTTGCCAAGAAACTTTGTTCTTTTTGTGAAGGTCTTGTACATGATGAACATCTTC
AACACCAAGGCTGGGCTGCAATCATGGCCAACCTGGAGGACTGTTCAAATTCATACCAAAAGCTACTTTT
CAAGTTTGAAAGTATTTATTCAAATTATCTGCAGTCCATAGAAGACATCAAGTTAAAACTTACTCATTTA
GGAACTGCAGTTTCAGTAATGGCCAAGATTCCACTGTTGGAGTGCCTAACCAGACATAGTTACAGAGAAT
GTTTGGGAAGACTGGATTCTTTACCTGAACATGAAGACTCAGAAAAAGCTGAGATGAAAAGATCCACTGA
ACTGGTGCTCTCTCCTGATATGCCTAGAACAACTAACGAATCTTTGTTAACCTCATTTCCCAAGTCAGTG
GAACATGTGTCCCCAGATACCGCAGATGCTGAAAGTGGCAAAGAAATTAGGGAATCTTGTCAAAGTACTG
TTCATCAGCAAGATGAAACTACGATTGACACTAAAGATGGTGATCTGCCCTTTTTTAATGTCTCTTTGTT
AGACTGGATAAATGTTCAAGATAGACCTAATGATGTGGAATCTTTGGTCAGGAAGTGCTTTGATTCTATG
AGCAGGCTTGATCCAAGGATTATTCGACCATTTATAGCAGAATGCCGTCAAACTATTGCCAAACTTGATA
ATCAGAATATGAAAGCCATTAAAGGACTTGAAGATCGGCTCTACGCCCTGGACCAGATGATTGCTAGCTG
TGGCCGACTGGTGAATGAACAGAAAGAGCTTGCTCAGGGATTTTTAGCTAATCAGAAGAGAGCTGAAAAC
TTAAAGGATGCATCTGTATTACCTGATTTATGCCTGAGTCACGCAAATCAGTTGATGATTATGTTGCAAA
ATCATAGAAAACTGTTAGATATTAAGCAGAAGTGTACCACTGCCAAACAAGAACTAGCAAATAACCTACA
TGTCAGACTGAAGTGGTGTTGCTTTGTAATGCTTCATGCTGATCAAGATGGAGAGAAGTTACAAGCTTTG
CTCCGCCTCGTAATAGAGCTGTTAGAAAGAGTCAAAATTGTTGAAGCTCTTAGTACAGTTCCTCAGATGT
ACTGCTTAGCTGTTGTTGAGGTTGTAAGAAGAAAAATGTTCATAAAACACTACAGGGAGTGGGCTGGTGC
TTTAGTCAAAGATGGAAAGAGATTATATGAAGCAGAAAAATCAAAAAGGGAATCCTTTGGGAAATTATTT
AGGAAGTCTTTTTTAAGAAATCGTCTGTTTAGGGGACTGGACTCCTGGCCCCCTTCCTTTTGTACTCAAA
AGCCTCGAAAGTTTGACTGTGAACTTCCAGATATTTCATTAAAAGATTTACAGTTTCTGCAATCATTTTG
TCCTTCGGAAGTTCAGCCATTCCTCAGGGTTCCCTTACTTTGTGACTTTGAACCTCTACACCAGCATGTA
CTTGCTCTACATAATTTGGTAAAAGCAGCACAAAGTTTGGATGAAATGTCACAGACCATTACAGATCTAC
TGAGTGAACAAAAGGCATCTGTGAGTCAGACATCCCCACAGTCTGCTTCTTCACCAAGGATGGAAAGTAC
AGCAGGAATTACAACTACTACCTCACCGAGAACTCCTCCACCACTGACTGTTCAGGATCCCTTATGTCCT
GCAGTTTGTCCCTTAGAAGAATTATCTCCAGATAGTATTGATGCACATACGTTTGATTTTGAAACTATTC
CCCATCCAAACATAGAACAGACTATTCACCAAGTTTCTTTAGACTTGGATTCATTAGCAGAAAGTCCTGA
ATCAGATTTTATGTCTGCTGTGAATGAGTTTGTAATAGAAGAAAATTTGTCGTCTCCTAATCCTATAAGT
GATCCACAAAGCCCAGAAATGATGGTGGAATCACTTTATTCATCAGTTATCAATGCGATAGACAGTAGAC
GAATGCAGGATACAAATGTATGTGGTAAGGAGGATTTTGGAGATCATACTTCTCTGAATGTCCAGTTGGA
AAGATGTAGAGTTGTTGCCCAAGACTCTCACTTCAGTATACAAACCATTAAGGAAGACCTTTGCCACTTT
AGAACATTTGTACAAAAAGAACAGTGTGACTTCTCAAATTCATTAAAATGTACAGCAGTAGAAATAAGAA
ACATTATTGAAAAAGTAAAATGTTCTCTGGAAATAACACTAAAAGAAAAACATCAAAAAGAACTACTGTC
TTTAAAAAATGAATATGAAGGTAAACTTGACGGACTAATAAAGGAAACTGAAGAGAATGAAAACAAAATT
AAAAAATTGAAGGGAGAGTTAGTATGCCTTGAGGAGGTTTTACAAAATAAAGATAATGAATTTGCTTTGG
TTAAACATGAAAAAGAAGCTGTAATCTGCCTGCAGAATGAAAAGGATCAGAAGTTGTTAGAGATGGAAAA
TATAATGCACTCTCAAAATTGTGAAATTAAAGAACTGAAGCAGTCACGAGAAATAGTGTTAGAAGACTTA
AAAAAGCTCCATGTTGAAAATGATGAGAAGTTACAGTTATTGAGGGCAGAACTTCAGTCCTTGGAGCAAA
GTCATCTAAAGGAATTAGAGGACACACTTCAGGTTAGGCACATACAAGAGTTTGAGAAGGTTATGACAGA
CCACAGAGTTTCTTTGGAGGAATTAAAAAAGGAAAACCAACAAATAATTAATCAAATACAAGAATCTCAT
GCTGAAATTATCCAGGAAAAAGAAAAACAGTTACAGGAATTAAAACTCAAGGTTTCTGATTTGTCAGACA
CGAGATGCAAGTTAGAGGTTGAACTTGCGTTGAAGGAAGCAGAAACTGATGAAATAAAAATTTTGCTGGA
AGAAAGCAGAGCCCAGCAGAAGGAGACCTTGAAATCTCTTCTTGAACAAGAGACAGAAAATTTGAGAACA
GAAATTAGTAAACTCAACCAAAAGATTCAGGATAATAATGAAAATTATCAGGTGGGCTTAGCAGAGCTAA
GAACTTTAATGACAATTGAAAAAGATCAGTGTATTTCCGAGTTAATTAGTAGACATGAAGAAGAATCTAA
TATACTTAAAGCTGAATTAAACAAAGTAACATCTTTGCATAACCAAGCATTTGAAATAGAAAAAAACCTA
AAAGAACAAATAATTGAACTGCAGAGTAAATTGGATTCAGAATTGAGTGCTCTTGAAAGACAAAAAGATG
AAAAAATTACCCAACAAGAAGAGAAATACGAAGCTATTATCCAGAACCTTGAGAAAGACAGACAAAAATT
GGTCAGCAGCCAGGAGCAAGACAGAGAACAGTTAATTCAGAAGCTTAATTGTGAAAAAGATGAAGCTATT
CAGACTGCCCTAAAAGAATTTAAATTGGAGAGAGAAGTTGTTGAGAAAGAGTTATTAGAAAAAGTTAAAC
ATCTTGAGAATCAAATAGCAAAAAGTCCTGCCATTGACTCTACCAGAGGAGATTCTTCAAGCTTAGTTGC
TGAACTTCAAGAAAAGCTTCAGGAAGAAAAAGCTAAGTTTCTAGAACAACTTGAAGAGCAAGAAAAAAGA
AAGAATGAAGAAATGCAAAATGTTCGAACATCTTTGATTGCGGAACAACAGACCAATTTTAACACTGTTT
TAACAAGAGAGAAAATGAGAAAAGAAAACATAATAAATGATCTTAGTGATAAGTTGAAAAGTACAATGCA
GCAACAAGAACGGGATAAAGATTTGATAGAGTCACTTTCTGAAGATCGAGCTCGTTTGCTTGAGGAAAAG
AAAAAGCTTGAAGAAGAAGTCAGTAAGTTGCGTAGTAGCAGTTTTGTTCCTTCACCATATGTAGCTACAG
CCCCAGAACTTTATGGAGCTTGTGCACCTGAACTCCCAGGTGAATCAGATAGATCCGCTGTGGAAACAGC
AGATGAAGGAAGAGTGGATTCAGCAATGGAGACAAGCATGATGTCTGTACAAGAAAATATTCATATGTTG
TCTGAAGAAAAACAGCGGATAATGCTGTTAGAACGAACATTGCAATTGAAAGAAGAAGAAAATAAACGGT
TAAATCAAAGACTGATGTCTCAGAGCATGTCTTCAGTATCTTCAAGGCATTCTGAAAAGATAGCTATTAG
AGATTTTCAGGTGGGAGATTTGGTACTCATCATCCTAGACGAACGCCATGACAATTATGTGTTATTTACT
GTTAGTCCTACTTTATATTTTCTACATTCAGAGTCTCTACCTGCCCTGGATCTCAAACCAGCTTCAGGTG
CATCTAGAAGACCCTGGGTACTTGGAAAAGTAATGGAAAAAGAATACTGTCAAGCCAAAAAGGCACAAAA
CAGATTTAAAGTTCCTTTGGGGACAAAGTTTTACAGAGTGAAAGCCGTATCATGGAATAAGAAAGTATAG
TAATGAACTAGTCCGTAACTTGAAAGTATTTCGATTTCTTGGCTTTATATATCTTGTGGAAAGGACGAAT
ACTTCGAGAGGAAATTCTTGGGACGCGTTAAGTCGACAATCAACCTCTGGATTACAAAATTTGTGAAAGA
TTGACTGGTATTCTTAACTATGTTGCTCCTTTTACGCTATGTGGATACGCTGCTTTAATGCCTTTGTATC
ATGCTATTGCTTCCCGTATGGCTTTCATTTTCTCCTCCTTGTATAAATCCTGGTTGCTGTCTCTTTATGA
GGAGTTGTGGCCCGTTGTCAGGCAACGTGGCGTGGTGTGCACTGTGTTTGCTGACGCAACCCCCACTGGT
TGGGGCATTGCCACCACCTGTCAGCTCCTTTCCGGGACTTTCGCTTTCCCCCTCCCTATTGCCACGGCGG
AACTCATCGCCGCCTGCCTTGCCCGCTGCTGGACAGGGGCTCGGCTGTTGGGCACTGACAATTCCGTGGT
GTTGTCGGGGAAATCATCGTCCTTTCCTTGGCTGCTCGCCTGTGTTGCCACCTGGATTCTGCGCGGGACG
TCCTTCTGCTACGTCCCTTCGGCCCTCAATCCAGCGGACCTTCCTTCCCGCGGCCTGCTGCCGGCTCTGC
GGCCTCTTCCGCGTCTTCGCCTTCGCCCTCAGACGAGTCGGATCTCCCTTTGGGCCGCCTCCCCGCGTCG
ACTTTAAGACCAATGACTTACAAGGCAGCTGTAGATCTTAGCCACTTTTTAAAAGAAAAGGGGGGACTGG
AAGGGCTAATTCACTCCCAACGAAGACAAGATCTGCTTTTTGCTTGTACTGGGTCTCTCTGGTTAGACCA
GATCTGAGCCTGGGAGCTCTCTGGCTAACTAGGGAACCCACTGCTTAAGCCTCAATAAAGCTTGCCTTGA
GTGCTTCAAGTAGTGTGTGCCCGTCTGTTGTGTGACTCTGGTAACTAGAGATCCCTCAGACCCTTTTAGT
CAGTGTGGAAAATCTCTAGCAGTACGTATAGTAGTTCATGTCATCTTATTATTCAGTATTTATAACTTGC
AAAGAAATGAATATCAGAGAGTGAGAGGAACTTGTTTATTGCAGCTTATAATGGTTACAAATAAAGCAAT
AGCATCACAAATTTCACAAATAAAGCATTTTTTTCACTGCATTCTAGTTGTGGTTTGTCCAAACTCATCA
ATGTATCTTATCATGTCTGGCTCTAGCTATCCCGCCCCTAACTCCGCCCATCCCGCCCCTAACTCCGCCC
AGTTCCGCCCATTCTCCGCCCCATGGCTGACTAATTTTTTTTATTTATGCAGAGGCCGAGGCCGCCTCGG
CCTCTGAGCTATTCCAGAAGTAGTGAGGAGGCTTTTTTGGAGGCCTAGGGACGTACCCAATTCGCCCTAT
AGTGAGTCGTATTACGCGCGCTCACTGGCCGTCGTTTTACAACGTCGTGACTGGGAAAACCCTGGCGTTA
CCCAACTTAATCGCCTTGCAGCACATCCCCCTTTCGCCAGCTGGCGTAATAGCGAAGAGGCCCGCACCGA
TCGCCCTTCCCAACAGTTGCGCAGCCTGAATGGCGAATGGG
[124 nt withheld, positions 10472-10595]
C
[91 nt withheld, positions 10597-10687]
A
[49 nt withheld, positions 10689-10737]
CCTTTGACGTTGGAGTCCACGTTCTTT
[37 nt withheld, positions 10765-10801]
ACCCTATCTCGGTCTATTCTTTTGATTTATAAGGGATTTTGCCGATTTCGGCCTATTGGTTAAAAAATGA
GCTGATTTAACAAAAATTTAACGCGAATTTTAACAAAATATTAACGCTTACAATTTAGGTGGCACTTTTC
GGGGAAATGTGCGCGGAACCCCTATTTGTTTATTTTTCTAAATACATTCAAATATGTATCCGCTCATGAG
ACAATAACCCTGATAAATGCTTCAATAATATTGAAAAAGGAAGAGTATGAGTATTCAACATTTCCGTGTC
GCCCTTATTCCCTTTTTTGCGGCATTTTGCCTTCCTGTTTTTGCTCACCCAGAAACGCTGGTGAAAGTAA
AAGATGCTGAAGATCAGTTGGGTGCACGAGTGGGTTACATCGAACTGGATCTCAACAGCGGTAAGATCCT
TGAGAGTTTTCGCCCCGAAGAACGTTTTCCAATGATGAGCACTTTTAAAGTTCTGCTATGTGGCGCGGTA
TTATCCCGTATTGACGCCGGGCAAGAGCAACTCGGTCGCCGCATACACTATTCTCAGAATGACTTGGTTG
AGTACTCACCAGTCACAGAAAAGCATCTTACGGATGGCATGACAGTAAGAGAATTATGCAGTGCTGCCAT
AACCATGAGTGATAACACTGCGGCCAACTTACTTCTGACAACGATCGGAGGACCGAAGGAGCTAACCGCT
TTTTTGCACAACATGGGGGATCATGTAACTCGCCTTGATCGTTGGGAACCGGAGCTGAATGAAGCCATAC
CAAACGACGAGCGTGACACCACGATGCCTGTAGCAATGGCAACAACGTTGCGCAAACTATTAACTGGCGA
ACTACTTACTCTAGCTTCCCGGCAACAATTAATAGACTGGATGGAGGCGGATAAAGTTGCAGGACCACTT
CTGCGCTCGGCCCTTCCGGCTGGCTGGTTTATTGCTGATAAATCTGGAGCCGGTGAGCGTGGGTCTCGCG
GTATCATTGCAGCACTGGGGCCAGATGGTAAGCCCTCCCGTATCGTAGTTATCTACACGACGGGGAGTCA
GGCAACTATGGATGAACGAAATAGACAGATCGCTGAGATAGGTGCCTCACTGATTAAGCATTGGTAACTG
TCAGACCAAGTTTACTCATATATACTTTAGATTGATTTAAAACTTCATTTTTAATTTAAAAGGATCTAGG
TGAAGATCCTTTTTGATAATCTCATGACCAAAATCCCTTAACGTGAGTTTTCGTTCCACTGAGCGTCAGA
CCCCGTAGAAAAGATCAAAGGATCTTCTTGAGATCCTTTTTTTCTGCGCGTAATCTGCTGCTTGCAAACA
AAAAAACCACCGCTACCAGCGGTGGTTTGTTTGCCGGATCAAGAGCTACCAACTCTTTTTCCGAAGGTAA
CTGGCTTCAGCAGAGCGCAGATACCAAATACTGTTCTTCTAGTGTAGCCGTAGTTAGGCCACCACTTCAA
GAACTCTGTAGCACCGCCTACATACCTCGCTCTGCTAATCCTGTTACCAGTGGCTGCTGCCAGTGGCGAT
AAGTCGTGTCTTACCGGGTTGGACTCAAGACGATAGTTACCGGATAAGGCGCAGCGGTCGGGCTGAACGG
GGGGTTCGTGCACACAGCCCAGCTTGGAGCGAACGACCTACACCGAACTGAGATACCTACAGCGTGAGCT
ATGAGAAAGCGCCACGCTTCCCGAAGGGAGAAAGGCGGACAGGTATCCGGTAAGCGGCAGGGTCGGAACA
GGAGAGCGCACGAGGGAGCTTCCAGGGGGAAACGCCTGGTATCTTTATAGTCCTGTCGGGTTTCGCCACC
TCTGACTTGAGCGTCGATTTTTGTGATGCTCGTCAGGGGGGCGGAGCCTATGGAAAAACGCCAGCAACGC
GGCCTTTTTACGGTTCCTGGCCTTTTGCTGGCCTTTTGCTCACATGTTCTTTCCTGCGTTATCCCCTGAT
TCTGTGGATAACCGTATTACCGCCTTTGAGTGAGCTGATACCGCTCGCCGCAGCCGAACGACCGAGCGCA
GCGAGTCAGTGAGCGAGGAAGCGGAAGAGCGCCCAATACGCAAACCGCCTCTCCCCGCGCGTTGGCCGAT
TCATTAATGCAGCTGGCACGACAGGTTTCCCGACTGGAAAGCGGGCAGTGAGCGCAACGCAATTAATGTG
AGTTAGCTCACTCATTAGGCACCCCAGGCTTTACACTTTATGCTTCCGGCTCGTATGTTGTGTGGAATTG
TGAGCGGATAACAATTTCACACAGGAAACAGCTATGACCATGATTACGCCAAGCGCGCAATTAACCCTCA
CTAAAGGGAACAAAAGCTGGAGCTGCAAGC
Features (pLannotate 1.2.2; 31 found; start..end, strand, type, name):
      5..231     +  promoter       RSV promoter: Rous sarcoma virus enhancer/promoter
    232..412     +  LTR            5' LTR (truncated): truncated 5' long terminal repeat (LTR) from HIV-1
    459..584     +  misc_feature   HIV-1 Ψ: packaging signal of human immunodeficiency virus type 1
    568..931     +  CDS            HIV-1 gag (fragment): gag protein from human immunodeficiency virus 1; gag
   1077..1310    +  misc_feature   RRE: The Rev response element (RRE) of HIV-1 allows for Rev-dependent mRNA export from the nucleus to the cytoplasm.
   1687..1713    +  CDS            Rev (fragment): human immunodeficiency virus 1 (HIV-1) Rev protein; rev; enhances nuclear export of unspliced and incompletely spliced viral mRNAs
   1720..1743    +  promoter       SV40 promoter (fragment): SV40 early promoter
   1744..1815    +  promoter       SV40 promoter (fragment): SV40 enhancer and early promoter
   1839..1974    +  rep_origin     SV40 ori: SV40 origin of replication
   2020..2616    +  CDS            PuroR (fragment): puromycin N-acetyltransferase; pac from Streptomyces; confers resistance to puromycin
   2665..2782    +  misc_feature   cPPT/CTS: central polypurine tract and central termination sequence of HIV-1
   2847..2913    +  CDS            small t antigen (fragment): SV40 (simian virus 40) small t antigen
   2920..4098    +  promoter       EF-1α promoter: strong constitutive promoter for human elongation factor EF-1α
   4115..8887    +  CDS            RB1CC1: RBCC1_HUMAN - Also known as KIAA0203, RBICC. Experimental evidence at protein level: Swiss-Prot protein existence level 1. Involved in autophagy (PubMed:21775823). Regulates early events but also late events of autophagosome formation through direct interaction with Atg16L1 (PubMed:23392225). Required for the formation of the autophagosome-like double-membrane structure that surrounds the Salmonella-containing vacuole (SCV) during S.typhimurium infection and subsequent xenophagy (By similarity). Involved in repair of DNA damage caused by ionizing radiation, which subsequently improves cell sur
   8903..8956    +  promoter       U6 promoter (fragment): RNA polymerase III promoter for human U6 snRNA
   8998..9586    +  misc_feature   WPRE: woodchuck hepatitis virus posttranscriptional regulatory element
   9637..9656    +  misc_feature   cPPT/CTS (fragment): central polypurine tract and central termination sequence of HIV-1
   9658..9891    +  LTR            3' LTR (ΔU3): self-inactivating 3' long terminal repeat (LTR) from HIV-1
   9969..10090   +  polyA_signal   SV40 poly(A) signal: SV40 polyadenylation signal
  10130..10265   +  rep_origin     SV40 ori: SV40 origin of replication
  10286..10304   -  promoter       T7 promoter: promoter for bacteriophage T7 RNA polymerase
  10312..10467   +  CDS            lacZα (fragment): LacZα fragment of β-galactosidase; lacZ fragment
  10472..10900   +  rep_origin     f1 ori (sequence partly withheld): f1 bacteriophage origin of replication; arrow indicates direction of (+) strand synthesis
  10953..11057   +  promoter       AmpR promoter: bla
  11058..11918   +  CDS            AmpR: β-lactamase; bla; confers resistance to ampicillin, carbenicillin, and related antibiotics
  12089..12677   +  rep_origin     ori: high-copy-number ColE1/pMB1/pBR322/pUC origin of replication
  12860..12952   +  CDS            lacI (fragment): lac repressor; lacI; The lac repressor binds to the lac operator to inhibit transcription in E. coli. This inhibition can be relieved by adding lactose or isopropyl-β-D-thiogalactopyranoside (IPTG).
  12965..12986   +  protein_bind   CAP binding site: CAP binding activates transcription in the presence of cAMP. E. coli catabolite activator protein
  13001..13031   +  promoter       lac promoter: promoter for the E. coli lac operon
  13035..13057   +  protein_bind   lac operator (fragment): The lac repressor binds to the lac operator to inhibit transcription in E. coli. This inhibition can be relieved by adding lactose or isopropyl-β-D-thiogalactopyranoside (IPTG). lac repressor encoded by lacI
  13100..13118   +  promoter       T3 promoter: promoter for bacteriophage T3 RNA polymerase
