[The description below was written by a language model from this plasmid's Addgene catalogue record and pLannotate feature annotations shown in this document.]
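Description:
TFORF1316 is a third-generation-style, self-inactivating lentiviral expression plasmid built on the pLX_TRC317 backbone and carrying the human RB1CC1 open reading frame (also known as FIP200 or ATG17), a protein best known for its role in autophagosome formation. It belongs to a barcoded collection of transcription factor ORF constructs. In bacteria it is maintained through a high-copy ColE1/pUC-type origin with ampicillin selection (AmpR under its own bla promoter), and it also carries an f1 origin and remnants of a lac/lacZα cloning region flanked by T7 and T3 promoters. The depositor notes that the plasmid may recombine during propagation, as is common for LTR-containing vectors.

The viral genome is transcribed in packaging cells from an RSV promoter fused to a truncated HIV-1 5' LTR, followed by the Ψ packaging signal with a gag fragment, the RRE for Rev-dependent nuclear export, and a cPPT/CTS. It ends in a ΔU3 3' LTR, which inactivates LTR promoter activity after integration, and an SV40 polyadenylation signal lies downstream. Within this unit, an SV40 early promoter/origin drives puromycin N-acetyltransferase for selection of transduced mammalian cells. A separate EF-1α promoter provides strong constitutive expression of the roughly 4.8 kb RB1CC1 coding sequence, and a downstream WPRE enhances transcript expression. According to the record, each ORF in the collection is paired with a unique 24-bp barcode. This barcode is not annotated in the feature table, so its position cannot be stated; only a short U6 promoter fragment is annotated between the ORF and the WPRE. The construct is intended for ORF overexpression, alone or in pooled screens in which barcode readout identifies the ORF delivered to each cell.
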