Addgene plasmid #143787: TFORF1316
Purpose: Lentiviral vector for overexpressing transcription factor ORFs with unique 24-bp barcodes. Barcodes facilitate identification of transcription factors in pooled screens.
Depositing lab: Feng Zhang. Depositing organization: Broad Institute. Publication: A transcription factor atlas of directed differentiation. Joung J, Ma S, Tay T, Geiger-Schuller KR, Kirchgatterer PC, Verdine VK, Guo B, Arias-Garcia MA, Allen WE, Singh A, Kuksenko O, Abudayyeh OO, Gootenberg JS, Fu Z, Macrae RK, Buenrostro JD, Regev A, Zhang F. Cell. 2023 Jan 5;186(1):209-229.e26. doi: 10.1016/j.cell.2022.11.026. PubMed 36608654.
Backbone
  Vector backbone: pLX_TRC317
  Backbone manufacturer: Broad Institute Genetic Perturbation Platform
  Backbone size w/o insert (bp): 8264
  Vector type: Mammalian Expression, Lentiviral
  Selectable markers: Puromycin
Growth in bacteria
  Bacterial resistance: Ampicillin, 100 μg/mL
  Growth temperature: 37°C
  Growth strain: NEB Stable
  Copy number: High Copy
Gene/Insert
  Gene/Insert name: RB1CC1
  Species: H. sapiens (human)
  Insert size (bp): 4877
  Entrez Gene: RB1CC1 (a.k.a. ATG17, CC1, FIP200, PPP1R131)
  Promoter: EF1a
  Cloning method: Unknown
  Sequencing primers: 5′ GGGTGGAGACTGAAGTTAGGCCAG; 3′ CACATAGCGTAAAAGGAGCAACATAG
Terms and licenses: Academic/Nonprofit Terms; Industry Terms: Not Available to Industry
Depositor comments: NM_001083617,XM_017014107,ENST00000435644 . The transcription factor ORF portion of this plasmid was synthesized by Genewiz. Please test multiple small colonies in case of plasmid recombination. To make this collection available in a timely manner, a portion of this collection was not fully sequenced by Addgene. If an Addgene verified full plasmid sequence is not available, please contact us prior to placing an order to request the full sequence.
How to cite: TFORF1316 was a gift from Feng Zhang (Addgene plasmid # 143787 ; http://n2t.net/addgene:143787 ; RRID:Addgene_143787)
