>Addgene plasmid #143787 | TFORF1316 | depositor partial sequence | sequence record 283488 | Insert
ACCGCCACCATGAAGTTATATGTATTTCTGGTTAACACTGGAACTACTCTAACATTTGACACTGAACTTA
CAGTGCAAACTGTGGCAGACCTTAAGCATGCCATTCAAAGCAAATACAAGATTGCTATTCAACACCAGGT
GCTGGTGGTCAATGGAGGAGAATGCATGGCTGCAGATCGAAGAGTGTGTACCTACAGTGCTGGGACGGAT
ACAAATCCAATTTTTCTTTTTAACAAAGAAATGATCTTATGTGATCGTCCACCTGCTATTCCTAAAACTA
CCTTTTCGACAGAAAATGACATGGAAATAAAAGTTGAAGAATCTCTTATGATGCCTGCAGTTTTTCATAC
TGTTGCTTCAAGGACACAGCTTGCATTGGAAATGTATGAAGTTGCCAAGAAACTTTGTTCTTTTTGTGAA
GGTCTTGTACATGATGAACATCTTCAACACCAAGGCTGGGCTGCAATCATGGCCAACCTGGAGGACTGTT
CAAATTCATACCAAAAGCTACTTTTCAAGTTTGAAAGTATTTATTCAAATTATCTGCAGTCCATAGAAGA
CATCAAGTTAAAACTTACTCATTTAGGAACTGCAGTTTCAGTAATGGCCAAGATTCCACTGTTGGAGTGC
CTAACCAGACATAGTTACAGAGAATGTTTGGGAAGACTGGATTCTTTACCTGAACATGAAGACTCAGAAA
AAGCTGAGATGAAAAGATCCACTGAACTGGTGCTCTCTCCTGATATGCCTAGAACAACTAACGAATCTTT
GTTAACCTCATTTCCCAAGTCAGTGGAACATGTGTCCCCAGATACCGCAGATGCTGAAAGTGGCAAAGAA
ATTAGGGAATCTTGTCAAAGTACTGTTCATCAGCAAGATGAAACTACGATTGACACTAAAGATGGTGATC
TGCCCTTTTTTAATGTCTCTTTGTTAGACTGGATAAATGTTCAAGATAGACCTAATGATGTGGAATCTTT
GGTCAGGAAGTGCTTTGATTCTATGAGCAGGCTTGATCCAAGGATTATTCGACCATTTATAGCAGAATGC
CGTCAAACTATTGCCAAACTTGATAATCAGAATATGAAAGCCATTAAAGGACTTGAAGATCGGCTCTACG
CCCTGGACCAGATGATTGCTAGCTGTGGCCGACTGGTGAATGAACAGAAAGAGCTTGCTCAGGGATTTTT
AGCTAATCAGAAGAGAGCTGAAAACTTAAAGGATGCATCTGTATTACCTGATTTATGCCTGAGTCACGCA
AATCAGTTGATGATTATGTTGCAAAATCATAGAAAACTGTTAGATATTAAGCAGAAGTGTACCACTGCCA
AACAAGAACTAGCAAATAACCTACATGTCAGACTGAAGTGGTGTTGCTTTGTAATGCTTCATGCTGATCA
AGATGGAGAGAAGTTACAAGCTTTGCTCCGCCTCGTAATAGAGCTGTTAGAAAGAGTCAAAATTGTTGAA
GCTCTTAGTACAGTTCCTCAGATGTACTGCTTAGCTGTTGTTGAGGTTGTAAGAAGAAAAATGTTCATAA
AACACTACAGGGAGTGGGCTGGTGCTTTAGTCAAAGATGGAAAGAGATTATATGAAGCAGAAAAATCAAA
AAGGGAATCCTTTGGGAAATTATTTAGGAAGTCTTTTTTAAGAAATCGTCTGTTTAGGGGACTGGACTCC
TGGCCCCCTTCCTTTTGTACTCAAAAGCCTCGAAAGTTTGACTGTGAACTTCCAGATATTTCATTAAAAG
ATTTACAGTTTCTGCAATCATTTTGTCCTTCGGAAGTTCAGCCATTCCTCAGGGTTCCCTTACTTTGTGA
CTTTGAACCTCTACACCAGCATGTACTTGCTCTACATAATTTGGTAAAAGCAGCACAAAGTTTGGATGAA
ATGTCACAGACCATTACAGATCTACTGAGTGAACAAAAGGCATCTGTGAGTCAGACATCCCCACAGTCTG
CTTCTTCACCAAGGATGGAAAGTACAGCAGGAATTACAACTACTACCTCACCGAGAACTCCTCCACCACT
GACTGTTCAGGATCCCTTATGTCCTGCAGTTTGTCCCTTAGAAGAATTATCTCCAGATAGTATTGATGCA
CATACGTTTGATTTTGAAACTATTCCCCATCCAAACATAGAACAGACTATTCACCAAGTTTCTTTAGACT
TGGATTCATTAGCAGAAAGTCCTGAATCAGATTTTATGTCTGCTGTGAATGAGTTTGTAATAGAAGAAAA
TTTGTCGTCTCCTAATCCTATAAGTGATCCACAAAGCCCAGAAATGATGGTGGAATCACTTTATTCATCA
GTTATCAATGCGATAGACAGTAGACGAATGCAGGATACAAATGTATGTGGTAAGGAGGATTTTGGAGATC
ATACTTCTCTGAATGTCCAGTTGGAAAGATGTAGAGTTGTTGCCCAAGACTCTCACTTCAGTATACAAAC
CATTAAGGAAGACCTTTGCCACTTTAGAACATTTGTACAAAAAGAACAGTGTGACTTCTCAAATTCATTA
AAATGTACAGCAGTAGAAATAAGAAACATTATTGAAAAAGTAAAATGTTCTCTGGAAATAACACTAAAAG
AAAAACATCAAAAAGAACTACTGTCTTTAAAAAATGAATATGAAGGTAAACTTGACGGACTAATAAAGGA
AACTGAAGAGAATGAAAACAAAATTAAAAAATTGAAGGGAGAGTTAGTATGCCTTGAGGAGGTTTTACAA
AATAAAGATAATGAATTTGCTTTGGTTAAACATGAAAAAGAAGCTGTAATCTGCCTGCAGAATGAAAAGG
ATCAGAAGTTGTTAGAGATGGAAAATATAATGCACTCTCAAAATTGTGAAATTAAAGAACTGAAGCAGTC
ACGAGAAATAGTGTTAGAAGACTTAAAAAAGCTCCATGTTGAAAATGATGAGAAGTTACAGTTATTGAGG
GCAGAACTTCAGTCCTTGGAGCAAAGTCATCTAAAGGAATTAGAGGACACACTTCAGGTTAGGCACATAC
AAGAGTTTGAGAAGGTTATGACAGACCACAGAGTTTCTTTGGAGGAATTAAAAAAGGAAAACCAACAAAT
AATTAATCAAATACAAGAATCTCATGCTGAAATTATCCAGGAAAAAGAAAAACAGTTACAGGAATTAAAA
CTCAAGGTTTCTGATTTGTCAGACACGAGATGCAAGTTAGAGGTTGAACTTGCGTTGAAGGAAGCAGAAA
CTGATGAAATAAAAATTTTGCTGGAAGAAAGCAGAGCCCAGCAGAAGGAGACCTTGAAATCTCTTCTTGA
ACAAGAGACAGAAAATTTGAGAACAGAAATTAGTAAACTCAACCAAAAGATTCAGGATAATAATGAAAAT
TATCAGGTGGGCTTAGCAGAGCTAAGAACTTTAATGACAATTGAAAAAGATCAGTGTATTTCCGAGTTAA
TTAGTAGACATGAAGAAGAATCTAATATACTTAAAGCTGAATTAAACAAAGTAACATCTTTGCATAACCA
AGCATTTGAAATAGAAAAAAACCTAAAAGAACAAATAATTGAACTGCAGAGTAAATTGGATTCAGAATTG
AGTGCTCTTGAAAGACAAAAAGATGAAAAAATTACCCAACAAGAAGAGAAATACGAAGCTATTATCCAGA
ACCTTGAGAAAGACAGACAAAAATTGGTCAGCAGCCAGGAGCAAGACAGAGAACAGTTAATTCAGAAGCT
TAATTGTGAAAAAGATGAAGCTATTCAGACTGCCCTAAAAGAATTTAAATTGGAGAGAGAAGTTGTTGAG
AAAGAGTTATTAGAAAAAGTTAAACATCTTGAGAATCAAATAGCAAAAAGTCCTGCCATTGACTCTACCA
GAGGAGATTCTTCAAGCTTAGTTGCTGAACTTCAAGAAAAGCTTCAGGAAGAAAAAGCTAAGTTTCTAGA
ACAACTTGAAGAGCAAGAAAAAAGAAAGAATGAAGAAATGCAAAATGTTCGAACATCTTTGATTGCGGAA
CAACAGACCAATTTTAACACTGTTTTAACAAGAGAGAAAATGAGAAAAGAAAACATAATAAATGATCTTA
GTGATAAGTTGAAAAGTACAATGCAGCAACAAGAACGGGATAAAGATTTGATAGAGTCACTTTCTGAAGA
TCGAGCTCGTTTGCTTGAGGAAAAGAAAAAGCTTGAAGAAGAAGTCAGTAAGTTGCGTAGTAGCAGTTTT
GTTCCTTCACCATATGTAGCTACAGCCCCAGAACTTTATGGAGCTTGTGCACCTGAACTCCCAGGTGAAT
CAGATAGATCCGCTGTGGAAACAGCAGATGAAGGAAGAGTGGATTCAGCAATGGAGACAAGCATGATGTC
TGTACAAGAAAATATTCATATGTTGTCTGAAGAAAAACAGCGGATAATGCTGTTAGAACGAACATTGCAA
TTGAAAGAAGAAGAAAATAAACGGTTAAATCAAAGACTGATGTCTCAGAGCATGTCTTCAGTATCTTCAA
GGCATTCTGAAAAGATAGCTATTAGAGATTTTCAGGTGGGAGATTTGGTACTCATCATCCTAGACGAACG
CCATGACAATTATGTGTTATTTACTGTTAGTCCTACTTTATATTTTCTACATTCAGAGTCTCTACCTGCC
CTGGATCTCAAACCAGCTTCAGGTGCATCTAGAAGACCCTGGGTACTTGGAAAAGTAATGGAAAAAGAAT
ACTGTCAAGCCAAAAAGGCACAAAACAGATTTAAAGTTCCTTTGGGGACAAAGTTTTACAGAGTGAAAGC
CGTATCATGGAATAAGAAAGTATAGTAATGAACTAGTCCGTAACTTGAAAGTATTTCGATTTCTTGGCTT
TATATATCTTGTGGAAAGGACGAATACTTCGAGAGGAAATTCTTGGG
