>Addgene plasmid #143787 | TFORF1316 | depositor partial sequence | sequence record 283489 | Barcode
ATACTTCGAGAGGAAATTCTTGGG
